>Addgene plasmid #165791 | pR20A02 | addgene full sequence | sequence record 335039 | Addgene NGS Result
TTCTTCATATGAGTTACGCAGAAGTTTATCAAGTGCGAAAAGTATTTGCAAAGTTGCCATTTTTCCAGTT
TGTACTTCTTTAAGATACACATACTTACGTGGGTGGCATCATGGCCGTAAAACCTTACAGAAAATCCATT
TGCGGACTGCCCTTAAAAGTGGTCCCCGAGACCTTGAGATCAATATCTAAGGTCCTAAGCGGAATTCACC
CTATAGTGAGTCGTATTACAATTCACTGGCCGTCGTTTTACATTGAGAAGAGAAAAGAAAACCGCCGATC
CTGTCCACCGCATTACTGCAAGGTAGTGGACAAGACCGGCGGTCTTAAGTTTTTTGGCTGAAAGGGTGGC
GGGCAGGACGCCCGCCATAAACTGCCAGGCATCAAATTAAGCAGAAGGCCATCCTGACGGATGGCCTTTT
TGCGTTTCTACAATGTTACGAATGG
[124 nt withheld, positions 446-569]
C
[91 nt withheld, positions 571-661]
AGGGTGATGGTTCACGTAGTGGGCCAGCGCCCTGATAGACGGTTTTTCGCCCTTTGACGTTGGAGTCCAC
GTTCTTT
[37 nt withheld, positions 739-775]
ACCCTATCTCGGTCTATTCTTTTGATTTATAAGGGATTTTGCCGATTTCGGCCTATTGGTTAAAAAATGA
GCTGATTTAACAAAAATTTAACGCGAATTTTAACAAAATATTAACGCTTACAATTTCCTGATGCGGTATT
TTCTCCTTACGCATCTGTGCGGTATTTCACACCGCATCAGGTGGCACTTTTCGGGGAAATGTGCGCGGAA
CCCCTATTTGTTTATTTTTCTAAATACATTCAAATATGTATCCGCTCATGAGACAATAACCCTGATAAAT
GCTTCAATAATATTGAAAAAGGAAGAGTATGAGTATTCAACATTTCCGTGTCGCCCTTATTCCCTTTTTT
GCGGCATTTTGCCTTCCTGTTTTTGCTCACCCAGAAACGCTGGTGAAAGTAAAAGATGCTGAAGATCAGT
TGGGTGCACGAGTGGGTTACATCGAACTGGATCTCAACAGCGGTAAGATCCTTGAGAGTTTTCGCCCCGA
AGAACGTTTTCCAATGATGAGCACTTTTAAAGTTCTGCTATGTGGCGCGGTATTATCCCGTATTGACGCC
GGGCAAGAGCAACTCGGTCGCCGCATACACTATTCTCAGAATGACTTGGTTGAGTACTCACCAGTCACAG
AAAAGCATCTTACGGATGGCATGACAGTAAGAGAATTATGCAGTGCTGCCATAACCATGAGTGATAACAC
TGCGGCCAACTTACTTCTGACAACGATCGGAGGACCGAAGGAGCTAACCGCTTTTTTGCACAACATGGGG
GATCATGTAACTCGCCTTGATCGTTGGGAACCGGAGCTGAATGAAGCCATACCAAACGACGAGCGTGACA
CCACGATGCCTGTAGCAATGGCAACAACGTTGCGCAAACTATTAACTGGCGAACTACTTACTCTAGCTTC
CCGGCAACAATTAATAGACTGGATGGAGGCGGATAAAGTTGCAGGACCACTTCTGCGCTCGGCCCTTCCG
GCTGGCTGGTTTATTGCTGATAAATCTGGAGCCGGTGAGCGTGGGTCGCGCGGTATCATTGCAGCACTGG
GGCCAGATGGTAAGCCCTCCCGTATCGTAGTTATCTACACGACGGGGAGTCAGGCAACTATGGATGAACG
AAATAGACAGATCGCTGAGATAGGTGCCTCACTGATTAAGCATTGGTAACTGTCAGACCAAGTTTACTCA
TATATACTTTAGATTGATTTAAAACTTCATTTTTAATTTAAAAGGATCTAGGTGAAGATCCTTTTTGATA
ATCTCATGACCAAAATCCCTTAACGTGAGTTTTCGTTCCACTGAGCGTCAGACCCCGTAGAAAAGATCAA
AGGATCTTCTTGAGATCCTTTTTTTCTGCGCGTAATCTGCTGCTTGCAAACAAAAAAACCACCGCTACCA
GCGGTGGTTTGTTTGCCGGATCAAGAGCTACCAACTCTTTTTCCGAAGGTAACTGGCTTCAGCAGAGCGC
AGATACCAAATACTGTTCTTCTAGTGTAGCCGTAGTTAGGCCACCACTTCAAGAACTCTGTAGCACCGCC
TACATACCTCGCTCTGCTAATCCTGTTACCAGTGGCTGCTGCCAGTGGCGATAAGTCGTGTCTTACCGGG
TTGGACTCAAGACGATAGTTACCGGATAAGGCGCAGCGGTCGGGCTGAACGGGGGGTTCGTGCACACAGC
CCAGCTTGGAGCGAACGACCTACACCGAACTGAGATACCTACAGCGTGAGCTATGAGAAAGCGCCACGCT
TCCCGAAGGGAGAAAGGCGGACAGGTATCCGGTAAGCGGCAGGGTCGGAACAGGAGAGCGCACGAGGGAG
CTTCCAGGGGGAAACGCCTGGTATCTTTATAGTCCTGTCGGGTTTCGCCACCTCTGACTTGAGCGTCGAT
TTTTGTGATGCTCGTCAGGGGGGCGGAGCCTATGGAAAAACGCCAGCAACGCGGCCTTTTTACGGTTCCT
GGCCTTTTGCTGGCCTTTTGCTCACATGTTCTTTCCTGCGTTATCCCATGATTCTGTGGATAACCGTATT
ACCGCCTTTGAGTGAGCTGATACCGCTCGCCGCAGCCGAACGACCGAGCGCAGCGAGTCAGTGAGCGAGG
AAGCGGAAGGTCAGAGAGCGTTCACCGACAAACAACAGATAAAACGAAAGGCCCAGTCTTTCGACTGAGC
CTTTCGTTTTATTTGATGCCTGCTCGGTACCAAATTCCAGAAAAGAGGCCTCCCGAAAGGGGGGCCTTTT
TTCGTTTTGGTCCGACAGGAAACAGCTATGACCAACGGCTCTATGGTATTTAGGTGACACTATAGAACGA
ATTCACTAGTGATTGGGCGATGAGTGGTCTCGGGAGTACGCGACCTACAGTACCTTGAGCCCTGTTTATC
TAGCAGATATATTTCGGTGCTCGCCTTTCGCTTGAGCTACTTTATCTGCAATTCTGCAACCAATATTGGC
GCTTAACTGCAGGTAATTTCTTACCCCATTTGATTCATTTTGAGCTGCTTACGCCGTCATGGAATGTAAA
TTCGGTCTCTTAACATATAAATTTTCACTTTCCTTCGACACAAGCCCCAACCCACCAATGGAGCTCCACG
AGCAGCGCTTTGATGGTATTTCACCGCACAGCTGCCAAATATTTATTCGCATTTAAAAAGTATTTTATGT
TGCATTTTCCCATAAGCATTCTCCTGGGCACTTTGGCTGCTGCTGCCACGTGAGTCCAAATACCAGTGCT
CGGTGATAAGACATGCATTCGACCTCGCCGAAGGTCCTCGTTGCCTCCATCCATCTGCTGCTGTTCCCGT
GTCCTCAAAAATGCTTTGGCGTTGGGTTTTATGCGAGCTGCTCCTTGGGAGTGTTTGTTTTAATCCACCC
CCGACCAAGTCGCCCAGATCTTGCCTGAATTGTTTGTATGACAAAGTTAGCATTTTGTAATAAATTCGCT
TCAAAAAATATTTGAATGTTTATGGTCGGTATTCAAATTAAATACTATGCTGCGCGAAACAAGTAAAGCC
GAACATTAAACGAGGTACCAATAAAATGTATTTTTTGAAAATTTGCCTTTGAAATTTTTGCGCCCGTTGA
AATTTTCATTACTATAATGGAAAAGAATAATTTTTTAACAAAAAAAAAAAAGGAAAAGTAAATGAAACGT
ATTACCTTAAGGAAAACAAGGACCAGGAAACGTTCCAACAGCCCCTTCAACTGCACTTTCTCTTGTTTGA
TTTCTCGGCTCAATGGATTCACTGCAAACGGCCAAGATGTGTGGTCTTCAAACTGAAATGCCACGAAATT
AGCAGAGTTCTTACCAATTCCAGCAGGCAATTAAAGGCACTTCAGTTGCTGAACCAACTGCTAGGGTAAA
TAACACAATGCTACATACACGTTGGCAGCGAGAGCTCAAAGTAAGGCTTTGTTTTATCGAGGAGAAACAT
TTACATTTACATTTTGCAACTGGCAAACAGAAATTCAATGCAAAATAAGAGCAATCGTGCGGGTTCAGGG
GGCAAGTGGCACTGTTTGTGTTGAGCAAAAGTTGTGGCAACAATGCTCATAAAACATAAACAAACAAACA
AATAAACAAACAAACGTCATTGCGCCCGGCAGTTTATCAACCAGCCAATGGAATGGGTGGCACTGGGTGG
CTCTGGTGGGTTGCATAATACATGTGTGCGGAGTGGTTTTAGAGGCGGATTCCAGCGGGGGAATGCCCAT
CGCACCGCACCGCACCGACCTGACAATGCAATCAAGCGAAAGTGACAGAGCGGCAGGAGCTGAGCCACTG
ACATCGATATGTCGACAACTGGTAACTGCTGCACATGATGACGGCACCGGGGTATTTGGATTTTGTGGCT
GGCGGATGTGGCAAGCTGGATGGCTGGATACACGGGGGCACACAACAAAATGGCTGCGCCAAAGTATTTA
GCCAAACTTTGACACAAGTTTTCCTTTCTCGCATTTTTTGTGCTGGGATTCCAGCCATTGGCATAGTTGT
TGGTCTTCGTTTGATTTGAATATTTTGTCACTCGACTGACGCACTTGGCTTTCGGCTCCA
Features (pLannotate 1.2.2; 10 found; start..end, strand, type, name):
    210..228     -  promoter       T7 promoter: promoter for bacteriophage T7 RNA polymerase
    231..252     +  CDS            lacZα (fragment): LacZα fragment of β-galactosidase; lacZ fragment
    393..420     +  terminator     rrnB T2 terminator: transcription terminator T2 from the E. coli rrnB gene
    446..901     +  rep_origin     f1 ori (sequence partly withheld): f1 bacteriophage origin of replication; arrow indicates direction of (+) strand synthesis
    902..952     -  misc_feature   bom (fragment): basis of mobility region from pBR322
    979..1083    +  promoter       AmpR promoter: bla
   1084..1944    +  CDS            AmpR: β-lactamase; bla; confers resistance to ampicillin, carbenicillin, and related antibiotics
   2115..2703    +  rep_origin     ori: high-copy-number ColE1/pMB1/pBR322/pUC origin of replication
   2889..2960    -  terminator     rrnB T1 terminator: transcription terminator T1 from the E. coli rrnB gene
   3063..3081    +  promoter       SP6 promoter: promoter for bacteriophage SP6 RNA polymerase
