[The description below was written by a language model from this plasmid's Addgene catalogue record and pLannotate feature annotations shown in this document.]
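Description:
pR20A02 is a GoldenBraid 2.0 (GB2.0)-compatible part plasmid built on the pUPD2 domestication backbone, carrying the Drosophila melanogaster FlyLight enhancer fragment R20A02 (about 1.9 kb) in the "enhancer grammar" position of the modular assembly scheme. Although catalogued as an insect expression vector, it is a storage and donor plasmid for a single regulatory part rather than a complete expression construct. The feature table shows no insect promoter, coding sequence, reporter, polyadenylation signal or transgenesis elements. The enhancer is intended to be combined with other GB2.0 modules to make transcription units that drive tissue- or cell-type-specific expression in flies.

The full sequence is 4,825 nt, consistent with the listed backbone and insert sizes. Its annotated features are all backbone elements. A high-copy ColE1/pUC-type origin supports propagation in E. coli, and a β-lactamase gene with its own promoter provides ampicillin selection. There is also an f1 phage origin and a fragment of the pBR322 bom region. The rrnB T1 and T2 terminators insulate the cloning region from read-through transcription, and T7 and SP6 promoters also lie near it. A short remnant of lacZα is consistent with the blue/white screening cassette having been displaced when the part was cloned. The enhancer itself is not annotated, but it presumably occupies the large unannotated stretch after the SP6 promoter. The record does not state the flanking cloning sites or overhangs that define the enhancer grammar. The associated work concerns multiplexed drug-based selection and counterselection for genetic manipulation in Drosophila, where enhancer parts like this one serve as building blocks.
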