Addgene plasmid #165791: pR20A02
Purpose: GB2.0 compatible FlyLight Enhancer element R20A02 in enhancer grammar
Depositing lab: Koen Venken. Depositing organization: Baylor College of Medicine. Publication: Multiplexed drug-based selection and counterselection genetic manipulations in Drosophila. Matinyan N, Karkhanis MS, Gonzalez Y, Jain A, Saltzman A, Malovannaya A, Sarrion-Perdigones A, Dierick HA, Venken KJT. Cell Rep. 2021 Sep 14;36(11):109700. doi: 10.1016/j.celrep.2021.109700. PubMed 34525356.
Backbone
  Vector backbone: pUPD2
  Backbone size w/o insert (bp): 2955
  Vector type: Insect Expression
Growth in bacteria
  Bacterial resistance: Ampicillin, 100 μg/mL
  Growth temperature: 37°C
  Growth strain: DH10B
  Copy number: High Copy
Gene/Insert
  Gene/Insert name: R20A02
  Species: D. melanogaster (fly)
  Insert size (bp): 1866
  Cloning method: Restriction Enzyme; 5′ cloning site Unknown (unknown if destroyed)
Terms and licenses: Academic/Nonprofit Terms; Industry Terms: Not Available to Industry
Depositor comments: Enhancer
How to cite: pR20A02 was a gift from Koen Venken (Addgene plasmid # 165791 ; http://n2t.net/addgene:165791 ; RRID:Addgene_165791)
